LOCUS       Exported 3550 bp ds-DNA circular SYN 12-MAY-2021
DEFINITION  bacterial expression of an EosFP variant, mEos2 (a photoconvertible
            fluorescent protein).
ACCESSION   .
VERSION     .
KEYWORDS    pRSETa mEos2
SOURCE      synthetic DNA construct
  ORGANISM  synthetic DNA construct
REFERENCE   1 (bases 1 to 3550)
  AUTHORS   McKinney SA, Murphy CS, Hazelwood KL, Davidson MW, Looger LL
  TITLE     A bright and photostable photoconvertible fluorescent protein.
  JOURNAL   Nat Methods. 2009 Feb . 6(2):131-3.
  PUBMED    19169260
REFERENCE   2 (bases 1 to 3550)
  AUTHORS   .
  TITLE     Direct Submission
  JOURNAL   Exported May 12, 2021 from SnapGene Server 1.1.58
            http://www.snapgene.com
FEATURES             Location/Qualifiers
     source          1..3550
                     /organism="synthetic DNA construct"
                     /mol_type="other DNA"
     primer_bind     complement(650..668)
                     /label=T7 Term
                     /note="T7 terminator, reverse primer"
     terminator      664..711
                     /label=T7 terminator
                     /note="transcription terminator for bacteriophage T7 RNA
                     polymerase"
     rep_origin      808..1263
                     /direction=RIGHT
                     /label=f1 ori
                     /note="f1 bacteriophage origin of replication; arrow
                     indicates direction of (+) strand synthesis"
     primer_bind     complement(895..914)
                     /label=F1ori-R
                     /note="F1 origin, reverse primer"
     primer_bind     1105..1126
                     /label=F1ori-F
                     /note="F1 origin, forward primer"
     promoter        1289..1393
                     /gene="bla"
                     /label=AmpR promoter
     CDS             1394..2254
                     /codon_start=1
                     /gene="bla"
                     /product="beta-lactamase"
                     /label=AmpR
                     /note="confers resistance to ampicillin, carbenicillin, and
                     related antibiotics"
                     /translation="MSIQHFRVALIPFFAAFCLPVFAHPETLVKVKDAEDQLGARVGYI
                     ELDLNSGKILESFRPEERFPMMSTFKVLLCGAVLSRIDAGQEQLGRRIHYSQNDLVEYS
                     PVTEKHLTDGMTVRELCSAAITMSDNTAANLLLTTIGGPKELTAFLHNMGDHVTRLDRW
                     EPELNEAIPNDERDTTMPVAMATTLRKLLTGELLTLASRQQLIDWMEADKVAGPLLRSA
                     LPAGWFIADKSGAGERGSRGIIAALGPDGKPSRIVVIYTTGSQATMDERNRQIAEIGAS
                     LIKHW"
     primer_bind     complement(1612..1631)
                     /label=Amp-R
                     /note="Ampicillin resistance gene, reverse primer"
     rep_origin      2425..3013
                     /direction=RIGHT
                     /label=ori
                     /note="high-copy-number ColE1/pMB1/pBR322/pUC origin of
                     replication"
     primer_bind     2914..2933
                     /label=pBR322ori-F
                     /note="pBR322 origin, forward primer"
     primer_bind     3167..3184
                     /label=L4440
                     /note="L4440 vector, forward primer"
     primer_bind     3269..3288
                     /label=T7
                     /note="T7 promoter, forward primer"
     promoter        3269..3287
                     /label=T7 promoter
                     /note="promoter for bacteriophage T7 RNA polymerase"
     RBS             3319..3341
                     /note="efficient ribosome binding site from bacteriophage
                     T7 gene 10 (Olins and Rangwala, 1989)"
     CDS             3361..3378
                     /codon_start=1
                     /product="6xHis affinity tag"
                     /label=6xHis
                     /translation="HHHHHH"
     CDS             3382..3414
                     /codon_start=1
                     /product="leader peptide from bacteriophage T7 gene 10"
                     /label=T7 tag (gene 10 leader)
                     /note="promotes efficient translation in E. coli"
                     /translation="MASMTGGQQMG"
     CDS             3418..3441
                     /codon_start=1
                     /product="Xpress(TM) epitope tag, including an enterokinase
                     recognition and cleavage site"
                     /label=Xpress(TM) tag
                     /translation="DLYDDDDK"
     CDS             3457..587
                     /codon_start=1
                     /product="monomeric variant of green-to-red photoswitchable
                     fluorescent protein EosFP (McKinney et al., 2009)"
                     /label=mEos2
                     /translation="MSAIKPDMKIKLRMEGNVNGHHFVIDGDGTGKPFEGKQSMDLEVK
                     EGGPLPFAFDILTTAFHYGNRVFAKYPDNIQDYFKQSFPKGYSWERSLTFEDGGICIAR
                     NDITMEGDTFYNKVRFYGTNFPANGPVMQKKTLKWEPSTEKMYVRDGVLTGDIHMALLL
                     EGNAHYRCDFRTTYKAKEKGVKLPGYHFVDHCIEILSHDKDYNKVKLYEHAVAHSGLPD
                     NARR"
ORIGIN
        1 agccttttga gggaaaacag agtatggatc ttgaagtcaa agagggcgga cctctgcctt
       61 ttgcctttga tatcctgacc actgcattcc attacggcaa cagggtattc gccaaatatc
      121 cagacaacat acaagactat tttaagcagt cgtttcctaa ggggtattcg tgggaacgaa
      181 gcttgacttt cgaagacggg ggcatttgca ttgccagaaa cgacataaca atggaagggg
      241 acactttcta taataaagtt cgattttatg gtaccaactt tcccgccaat ggtccagtta
      301 tgcagaagaa gacgctgaaa tgggagccct ccactgagaa aatgtatgtg cgtgatggag
      361 tgctgacggg tgatattcat atggctttgt tgcttgaagg aaatgcccat taccgatgtg
      421 acttcagaac tacttacaaa gctaaggaga agggtgtcaa gttaccaggc taccactttg
      481 tggaccactg cattgagatt ttaagccatg acaaagatta caacaaggtt aagctgtatg
      541 agcatgctgt tgctcattct ggattgcctg acaatgccag acgataagaa ttcgaagctt
      601 gatccggctg ctaacaaagc ccgaaaggaa gctgagttgg ctgctgccac cgctgagcaa
      661 taactagcat aaccccttgg ggcctctaaa cgggtcttga ggggtttttt gctgaaagga
      721 ggaactatat ccggatctgg cgtaatagcg aagaggcccg caccgatcgc ccttcccaac
      781 agttgcgcag cctgaatggc gaatgggnnn nnnnnnnnnn nnnnnnnnnn nnnnnnnnnn
      841 nnnnnnnnnn nnnnnnnnnn nnnnnnnnnn nnnnnnnnnn nnnnnnnnnn nnnnnnnnnn
      901 nnnnnnnnnn nnnnnnnnnn nnnnnnnnnn ncnnnnnnnn nnnnnnnnnn nnnnnnnnnn
      961 nnnnnnnnnn nnnnnnnnnn nnnnnnnnnn nnnnnnnnnn nnnnnnnnnn nnnnnnnnnn
     1021 nnnannnnnn nnnnnnnnnn nnnnnnnnnn nnnnnnnnnn nnnnnnnnnn nnncctttga
     1081 cgttggagtc cacgttcttt aatagtggac tcttgttcca aactggaaca acactcaacc
     1141 ctatctcggt ctattctttt gatttataag ggattttgcc gatttcggcc tattggttaa
     1201 aaaatgagct gatttaacaa aaatttaacg cgaattttaa caaaatatta acgcttacaa
     1261 tttaggtggc acttttcggg gaaatgtgcg cggaacccct atttgtttat ttttctaaat
     1321 acattcaaat atgtatccgc tcatgagaca ataaccctga taaatgcttc aataatattg
     1381 aaaaaggaag agtatgagta ttcaacattt ccgtgtcgcc cttattccct tttttgcggc
     1441 attttgcctt cctgtttttg ctcacccaga aacgctggtg aaagtaaaag atgctgaaga
     1501 tcagttgggt gcacgagtgg gttacatcga actggatctc aacagcggta agatccttga
     1561 gagttttcgc cccgaagaac gttttccaat gatgagcact tttaaagttc tgctatgtgg
     1621 cgcggtatta tcccgtattg acgccgggca agagcaactc ggtcgccgca tacactattc
     1681 tcagaatgac ttggttgagt actcaccagt cacagaaaag catcttacgg atggcatgac
     1741 agtaagagaa ttatgcagtg ctgccataac catgagtgat aacactgcgg ccaacttact
     1801 tctgacaacg atcggaggac cgaaggagct aaccgctttt ttgcacaaca tgggggatca
     1861 tgtaactcgc cttgatcgtt gggaaccgga gctgaatgaa gccataccaa acgacgagcg
     1921 tgacaccacg atgcctgtag caatggcaac aacgttgcgc aaactattaa ctggcgaact
     1981 acttactcta gcttcccggc aacaattaat agactggatg gaggcggata aagttgcagg
     2041 accacttctg cgctcggccc ttccggctgg ctggtttatt gctgataaat ctggagccgg
     2101 tgagcgtggg tctcgcggta tcattgcagc actggggcca gatggtaagc cctcccgtat
     2161 cgtagttatc tacacgacgg ggagtcaggc aactatggat gaacgaaata gacagatcgc
     2221 tgagataggt gcctcactga ttaagcattg gtaactgtca gaccaagttt actcatatat
     2281 actttagatt gatttaaaac ttcattttta atttaaaagg atctaggtga agatcctttt
     2341 tgataatctc atgaccaaaa tcccttaacg tgagttttcg ttccactgag cgtcagaccc
     2401 cgtagaaaag atcaaaggat cttcttgaga tccttttttt ctgcgcgtaa tctgctgctt
     2461 gcaaacaaaa aaaccaccgc taccagcggt ggtttgtttg ccggatcaag agctaccaac
     2521 tctttttccg aaggtaactg gcttcagcag agcgcagata ccaaatactg ttcttctagt
     2581 gtagccgtag ttaggccacc acttcaagaa ctctgtagca ccgcctacat acctcgctct
     2641 gctaatcctg ttaccagtgg ctgctgccag tggcgataag tcgtgtctta ccgggttgga
     2701 ctcaagacga tagttaccgg ataaggcgca gcggtcgggc tgaacggggg gttcgtgcac
     2761 acagcccagc ttggagcgaa cgacctacac cgaactgaga tacctacagc gtgagctatg
     2821 agaaagcgcc acgcttcccg aagggagaaa ggcggacagg tatccggtaa gcggcagggt
     2881 cggaacagga gagcgcacga gggagcttcc agggggaaac gcctggtatc tttatagtcc
     2941 tgtcgggttt cgccacctct gacttgagcg tcgatttttg tgatgctcgt caggggggcg
     3001 gagcctatgg aaaaacgcca gcaacgcggc ctttttacgg ttcctggcct tttgctggcc
     3061 ttttgctcac atgttctttc ctgcgttatc ccctgattct gtggataacc gtattaccgc
     3121 ctttgagtga gctgataccg ctcgccgcag ccgaacgacc gagcgcagcg agtcagtgag
     3181 cgaggaagcg gaagagcgcc caatacgcaa accgcctctc cccgcgcgtt ggccgattca
     3241 ttaatgcagg atctcgatcc cgcgaaatta atacgactca ctatagggag accacaacgg
     3301 tttccctcta gaaataattt tgtttaactt taagaaggag atatacatat gcggggttct
     3361 catcatcatc atcatcatgg tatggctagc atgactggtg gacagcaaat gggtcgggat
     3421 ctgtacgacg atgacgataa ggatcgatgg ggatccatga gtgcgattaa gccagacatg
     3481 aagatcaaac tccgtatgga aggcaacgta aacgggcacc actttgtgat cgacggagat
     3541 ggtacaggca
//
