[The description below was written by a language model from this plasmid's Addgene catalogue record and the feature table of its GenBank file.]
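Description:
pRSETa mEos2 is a bacterial expression plasmid built on the pRSETa backbone for producing mEos2, a monomeric variant of the green-to-red photoconvertible fluorescent protein EosFP. The full annotated sequence is a 3,550 bp circle. It replicates in E. coli from a high-copy ColE1/pUC-type origin and is selected through the bla gene, which encodes beta-lactamase and confers ampicillin resistance under its own promoter. An f1 bacteriophage origin is also present, which in principle allows single-stranded DNA to be rescued with helper phage.

The 681 bp mEos2 coding sequence was inserted between the BamHI and EcoRI sites, both of which are retained. Transcription is driven by a bacteriophage T7 promoter and ended by a T7 terminator, so expression requires a host that supplies T7 RNA polymerase. The cloning strain listed in the record would serve for propagation only. Translation starts from the efficient ribosome binding site of T7 gene 10. The backbone supplies an N-terminal leader made up of a 6xHis affinity tag, the T7 gene 10 leader peptide (T7 tag) and the Xpress epitope. The Xpress epitope includes an enterokinase recognition site, which could be used to cleave the tags from the purified protein. In the circular map the mEos2 reading frame spans the numbering origin. A second, partial record of 985 bp covers only the region from the ribosome binding site to the terminator and shows the same arrangement of parts.

The catalogue lists the insert species as E. coli, which probably refers to the expression host, not the biological source of the protein. The record gives the purpose as bacterial expression of mEos2, and the His tag makes the plasmid suited to affinity purification of the recombinant protein.
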