Addgene plasmid #20341: pRSETa mEos2
Purpose: bacterial expression of an EosFP variant, mEos2 (a photoconvertible fluorescent protein)
Depositing lab: Loren Looger. Depositing organization: HHMI, Janelia Research Campus. Publication: A bright and photostable photoconvertible fluorescent protein. McKinney SA, Murphy CS, Hazelwood KL, Davidson MW, Looger LL. Nat Methods. 2009 Feb . 6(2):131-3. 10.1038/nmeth.1296 PubMed 19169260.
Backbone
  Vector backbone: pRSETa
  Backbone size w/o insert (bp): 2897
  Vector type: Bacterial Expression
Growth in bacteria
  Bacterial resistance: Ampicillin, 100 μg/mL
  Growth temperature: 37°C
  Growth strain: DH5alpha
  Copy number: High Copy
Gene/Insert
  Gene/Insert name: mEos-2
  Species: E coli
  Insert size (bp): 681
  Tag / fusion protein: His (N terminal on backbone)
  Cloning method: Restriction Enzyme; 5′ cloning site BamHI (not destroyed); 3′ cloning site EcoRI (not destroyed)
  Sequencing primers: 5′ T7; 3′ T7 Terminal
Terms and licenses: Academic/Nonprofit Terms; Industry Terms: Not Available to Industry
How to cite: pRSETa mEos2 was a gift from Loren Looger (Addgene plasmid # 20341 ; http://n2t.net/addgene:20341 ; RRID:Addgene_20341)
