LOCUS       Exported 985 bp ds-DNA linear SYN 18-MAY-2021
DEFINITION  bacterial expression of an EosFP variant, mEos2 (a photoconvertible
            fluorescent protein).
ACCESSION   .
VERSION     .
KEYWORDS    pRSETa mEos2
SOURCE      synthetic DNA construct
  ORGANISM  synthetic DNA construct
REFERENCE   1 (bases 1 to 985)
  AUTHORS   McKinney SA, Murphy CS, Hazelwood KL, Davidson MW, Looger LL
  TITLE     A bright and photostable photoconvertible fluorescent protein.
  JOURNAL   Nat Methods. 2009 Feb . 6(2):131-3.
  PUBMED    19169260
REFERENCE   2 (bases 1 to 985)
  AUTHORS   .
  TITLE     Direct Submission
  JOURNAL   Exported May 18, 2021 from SnapGene Server 1.1.58
            http://www.snapgene.com
FEATURES             Location/Qualifiers
     source          1..985
                     /organism="synthetic DNA construct"
                     /mol_type="other DNA"
     RBS             3..25
                     /note="efficient ribosome binding site from bacteriophage
                     T7 gene 10 (Olins and Rangwala, 1989)"
     CDS             45..62
                     /codon_start=1
                     /product="6xHis affinity tag"
                     /label=6xHis
                     /translation="HHHHHH"
     CDS             66..98
                     /codon_start=1
                     /product="leader peptide from bacteriophage T7 gene 10"
                     /label=T7 tag (gene 10 leader)
                     /note="promotes efficient translation in E. coli"
                     /translation="MASMTGGQQMG"
     CDS             102..125
                     /codon_start=1
                     /product="Xpress(TM) epitope tag, including an enterokinase
                     recognition and cleavage site"
                     /label=Xpress(TM) tag
                     /translation="DLYDDDDK"
     CDS             141..821
                     /codon_start=1
                     /product="monomeric variant of green-to-red photoswitchable
                     fluorescent protein EosFP (McKinney et al., 2009)"
                     /label=mEos2
                     /translation="MSAIKPDMKIKLRMEGNVNGHHFVIDGDGTGKPFEGKQSMDLEVK
                     EGGPLPFAFDILTTAFHYGNRVFAKYPDNIQDYFKQSFPKGYSWERSLTFEDGGICIAR
                     NDITMEGDTFYNKVRFYGTNFPANGPVMQKKTLKWEPSTEKMYVRDGVLTGDIHMALLL
                     EGNAHYRCDFRTTYKAKEKGVKLPGYHFVDHCIEILSHDKDYNKVKLYEHAVAHSGLPD
                     NARR"
     primer_bind     complement(884..902)
                     /label=T7 Term
                     /note="T7 terminator, reverse primer"
     terminator      898..945
                     /label=T7 terminator
                     /note="transcription terminator for bacteriophage T7 RNA
                     polymerase"
ORIGIN
        1 attttgttta actttaagaa ggagatatac atatgcgggg ttctcatcat catcatcatc
       61 atggtatggc tagcatgact ggtggacagc aaatgggtcg ggatctgtac gacgatgacg
      121 ataaggatcg atggggatcc atgagtgcga ttaagccaga catgaagatc aaactccgta
      181 tggaaggcaa cgtaaacggg caccactttg tgatcgacgg agatggtaca ggcaagcctt
      241 ttgagggaaa acagagtatg gatcttgaag tcaaagaggg cggacctctg ccttttgcct
      301 ttgatatcct gaccactgca ttccattacg gcaacagggt attcgccaaa tatccagaca
      361 acatacaaga ctattttaag cagtcgtttc ctaaggggta ttcgtgggaa cgaagcttga
      421 ctttcgaaga cgggggcatt tgcattgcca gaaacgacat aacaatggaa ggggacactt
      481 tctataataa agttcgattt tatggtacca actttcccgc caatggtcca gttatgcaga
      541 agaagacgct gaaatgggag ccctccactg agaaaatgta tgtgcgtgat ggagtgctga
      601 cgggtgatat tcatatggct ttgttgcttg aaggaaatgc ccattaccga tgtgacttca
      661 gaactactta caaagctaag gagaagggtg tcaagttacc aggctaccac tttgtggacc
      721 actgcattga gattttaagc catgacaaag attacaacaa ggttaagctg tatgagcatg
      781 ctgttgctca ttctggattg cctgacaatg ccagacgata agaattcgaa gcttgatccg
      841 gctgctaaca aagcccgaaa ggaagctgag ttggctgctg ccaccgctga gcaataacta
      901 gcataacccc ttggggcctc taaacgggtc ttgaggggtt ttttgctgaa aggaggaact
      961 atatccggat ctggcgtaat agcga
//
