>Addgene plasmid #20341 | pRSETa mEos2 | depositor partial sequence | sequence record 9569 | Author sequence
ATGAGTGCGATTAAGCCAGACATGAAGATCAAACTCCGTATGGAAGGCAACGTAAACGGGCACCACTTTG
TGATCGACGGAGATGGTACAGGCAAGCCTTTTGAGGGAAAACAGAGTATGGATCTTGAAGTCAAAGAGGG
CGGACCTCTGCCTTTTGCCTTTGATATCCTGACCACTGCATTCCATTACGGCAACAGGGTATTCGCCAAA
TATCCAGACAACATACAAGACTATTTTAAGCAGTCGTTTCCTAAGGGGTATTCGTGGGAACGAAGCTTGA
CTTTCGAAGACGGGGGCATTTGCATTGCCAGAAACGACATAACAATGGAAGGGGACACTTTCTATAATAA
AGTTCGATTTTATGGTACCAACTTTCCCGCCAATGGTCCAGTTATGCAGAAGAAGACGCTGAAATGGGAG
CCCTCCACTGAGAAAATGTATGTGCGTGATGGAGTGCTGACGGGTGATATTCATATGGCTTTGTTGCTTG
AAGGAAATGCCCATTACCGATGTGACTTCAGAACTACTTACAAAGCTAAGGAGAAGGGTGTCAAGTTACC
AGGCTACCACTTTGTGGACCACTGCATTGAGATTTTAAGCCATGACAAAGATTACAACAAGGTTAAGCTG
TATGAGCATGCTGTTGCTCATTCTGGATTGCCTGACAATGCCAGACGATAA
