>Addgene plasmid #20341 | pRSETa mEos2 | addgene partial sequence | sequence record 90805 | T7term 5'-GCTAGTTATTGCTCAGCGG-3'
TTCGGGCTTTGTTAGCAGCCGGATCAAGCTTCGAATTCTTATCGTCTGGCATTGTCAGGCAATCCAGAAT
GAGCAACAGCATGCTCATACAGCTTAACCTTGTTGTAATCTTTGTCATGGCTTAAAATCTCAATGCAGTG
GTCCACAAAGTGGTAGCCTGGTAACTTGACACCCTTCTCCTTAGCTTTGTAAGTAGTTCTGAAGTCACAT
CGGTAATGGGCATTTCCTTCAAGCAACAAAGCCATATGAATATCACCCGTCAGCACTCCATCACGCACAT
ACATTTTCTCAGTGGAGGGCTCCCATTTCAGCGTCTTCTTCTGCATAACTGGACCATTGGCGGGAAAGTT
GGTACCATAAAATCGAACTTTATTATAGAAAGTGTCCCCTTCCATTGTTATGTCGTTTCTGGCAATGCAA
ATGCCCCCGTCTTCGAAAGTCAAGCTTCGTTCCCACGAATACCCCTTAGGAAACGACTGCTTAAAATAGT
CTTGTATGTTGTCTGGATATTTGGCGAATACCCTGTTGCCGTAATGGAATGCAGTGGTCAGGATATCAAA
GGCAAAAGGCAGAGGTCCGCCCTCTTTGACTTCAAGATCCATACTCTGTTTTCCCTCAAAAGGCTTGCCT
GTACCATCTCCGTCGATCACAAAGTGGTGCCCGTTTACGTTGCCTTCCATACGGAGTTTGATCTTCATGT
CTGGCTTAATCGCACTCATGGATCCCCATCGATCCTTATCGTCATCGTCGTACAGATCCCGACCCATTTG
CTGTCCACCAGTCATGCTAGCCATACCATGATGATGATGATGATGAGAACCCCGCATATGTATATCTCCT
TCTTAAAGTTAAACAAAATTATTTCTAGAGGGAAACCGTTGTGGTCTCCCTATAGTGAGTCGTATTAATT
TCGCGGGATCGAGATCCTGCATTAATGAATCGGCCAACGCGCGGGGAGAGGCGGTTTGCGTATTGGGCGC
TCTTCCGCTTCCTCGCTCACTGACTCGCTGCGCTCGGTCGTTCGGCTGCGGCGAG
